>Addgene plasmid #210430 | OMM-SPLICSs-nFAST | addgene full sequence | sequence record 415625 | Addgene NGS Result
GACGGATCGGGAGATCTCCCGATCCCCTATGGTGCACTCTCAGTACAATCTGCTCTGATGCCGCATAGTT
AAGCCAGTATCTGCTCCCTGCTTGTGTGTTGGAGGTCGCTGAGTAGTGCGCGAGCAAAATTTAAGCTACA
ACAAGGCAAGGCTTGACCGACAATTGCATGAAGAATCTGCTTAGGGTTAGGCGTTTTGCGCTGCTTCGCG
ATGTACGGGCCAGATATACGCGTTGACATTGATTATTGACTAGTTATTAATAGTAATCAATTACGGGGTC
ATTAGTTCATAGCCCATATATGGAGTTCCGCGTTACATAACTTACGGTAAATGGCCCGCCTGGCTGACCG
CCCAACGACCCCCGCCCATTGACGTCAATAATGACGTATGTTCCCATAGTAACGCCAATAGGGACTTTCC
ATTGACGTCAATGGGTGGAGTATTTACGGTAAACTGCCCACTTGGCAGTACATCAAGTGTATCATATGCC
AAGTACGCCCCCTATTGACGTCAATGACGGTAAATGGCCCGCCTGGCATTATGCCCAGTACATGACCTTA
TGGGACTTTCCTACTTGGCAGTACATCTACGTATTAGTCATCGCTATTACCATGGTGATGCGGTTTTGGC
AGTACATCAATGGGCGTGGATAGCGGTTTGACTCACGGGGATTTCCAAGTCTCCACCCCATTGACGTCAA
TGGGAGTTTGTTTTGGCACCAAAATCAACGGGACTTTCCAAAATGTCGTAACAACTCCGCCCCATTGACG
CAAATGGGCGGTAGGCGTGTACGGTGGGAGGTCTATATAAGCAGAGCTCTCTGGCTAACTAGAGAACCCA
CTGCTTACTGGCTTATCGAAATTAATACGACTCACTATAGGGAGACCCAAGCTGGCTAGCGCTACCGGAC
TCAGATCTGCCACCATGGAACAAAAGCTTATTTCTGAAGAGGACTTGGAATTCGCCGCCATGGTGGGCCG
GAACAGCGCCATCGCCGCGGGCGTGTGCGGTGCCCTCTTCATAGGGTACTGCATCTACTTTGACCGCAAA
AGGCGGAGTGACCCCAACTCCGGAGGAGGCGGCAGCGGCGGAGGGGGATCCATGGAGCATGTTGCCTTTG
GCAGTGAGGACATCGAGAACACTCTGGCCAAAATGGACGACGGACAACTGGATGGGTTGGCCTTTGGCGC
AATTCAGCTCGATGGTGACGGGAATATCCTGCAGTACAATGCTGCTGAAGGAGACATCACAGGCAGAGAT
CCCAAACAGGTGATTGGGAAGAACTTCTTCAAGGATGTTGCACCTGGAACGGATTCTCCCGAGTTTTACG
GCAAATTCAAGGAAGGCGTAGCGTCAGGGAATCTGAACACCATGTTCGAATGGATGATACCGACAAGCAG
GGGACCAACCAAGGTCAAGGTGCACATGAAGAAAGCCCTTTCCTAATAGGCGGCCGCTCGAGTCTAGAGG
GCCCGTTTAAACCCGCTGATCAGCCTCGACTGTGCCTTCTAGTTGCCAGCCATCTGTTGTTTGCCCCTCC
CCCGTGCCTTCCTTGACCCTGGAAGGTGCCACTCCCACTGTCCTTTCCTAATAAAATGAGGAAATTGCAT
CGCATTGTCTGAGTAGGTGTCATTCTATTCTGGGGGGTGGGGTGGGGCAGGACAGCAAGGGGGAGGATTG
GGAAGACAATAGCAGGCATGCTGGGGATGCGGTGGGCTCTATGGCTTCTGAGGCGGAAAGAACCAGCTGG
GGCTCTAGGGGGTATCCCC
[124 nt withheld, positions 1770-1893]
C
[91 nt withheld, positions 1895-1985]
A
[49 nt withheld, positions 1987-2035]
CCTTTGACGTTGGAGTCCACGTTCTTT
[37 nt withheld, positions 2063-2099]
ACCCTATCTCGGTCTATTCTTTTGATTTATAAGGGATTTTGCCGATTTCGGCCTATTGGTTAAAAAATGA
GCTGATTTAACAAAAATTTAACGCGAATTAATTCTGTGGAATGTGTGTCAGTTAGGGTGTGGAAAGTCCC
CAGGCTCCCCAGCAGGCAGAAGTATGCAAAGCATGCATCTCAATTAGTCAGCAACCAGGTGTGGAAAGTC
CCCAGGCTCCCCAGCAGGCAGAAGTATGCAAAGCATGCATCTCAATTAGTCAGCAACCATAGTCCCGCCC
CTAACTCCGCCCATCCCGCCCCTAACTCCGCCCAGTTCCGCCCATTCTCCGCCCCATGGCTGACTAATTT
TTTTTATTTATGCAGAGGCCGAGGCCGCCTCTGCCTCTGAGCTATTCCAGAAGTAGTGAGGAGGCTTTTT
TGGAGGCCTAGGCTTTTGCAAAAAGCTCCCGGGAGCTTGTATATCCATTTTCGGATCTGATCAGCACGTG
TTGACAATTAATCATCGGCATAGTATATCGGCATAGTATAATACGACAAGGTGAGGAACTAAACCATGGC
CAAGTTGACCAGTGCCGTTCCGGTGCTCACCGCGCGCGACGTCGCCGGAGCGGTCGAGTTCTGGACCGAC
CGGCTCGGGTTCTCCCGGGACTTCGTGGAGGACGACTTCGCCGGTGTGGTCCGGGACGACGTGACCCTGT
TCATCAGCGCGGTCCAGGACCAGGTGGTGCCGGACAACACCCTGGCCTGGGTGTGGGTGCGCGGCCTGGA
CGAGCTGTACGCCGAGTGGTCGGAGGTCGTGTCCACGAACTTCCGGGACGCCTCCGGGCCGGCCATGACC
GAGATCGGCGAGCAGCCGTGGGGGCGGGAGTTCGCCCTGCGCGACCCGGCCGGCAACTGCGTGCACTTCG
TGGCCGAGGAGCAGGACTGACACGTGCTACGAGATTTCGATTCCACCGCCGCCTTCTATGAAAGGTTGGG
CTTCGGAATCGTTTTCCGGGACGCCGGCTGGATGATCCTCCAGCGCGGGGATCTCATGCTGGAGTTCTTC
GCCCACCCCAACTTGTTTATTGCAGCTTATAATGGTTACAAATAAAGCAATAGCATCACAAATTTCACAA
ATAAAGCATTTTTTTCACTGCATTCTAGTTGTGGTTTGTCCAAACTCATCAATGTATCTTATCATGTCTG
TATACCGTCGACCTCTAGCTAGAGCTTGGCGTAATCATGGTCATAGCTGTTTCCTGTGTGAAATTGTTAT
CCGCTCACAATTCCACACAACATACGAGCCGGAAGCATAAAGTGTAAAGCCTGGGGTGCCTAATGAGTGA
GCTAACTCACATTAATTGCGTTGCGCTCACTGCCCGCTTTCCAGTCGGGAAACCTGTCGTGCCAGCTGCA
TTAATGAATCGGCCAACGCGCGGGGAGAGGCGGTTTGCGTATTGGGCGCTCTTCCGCTTCCTCGCTCACT
GACTCGCTGCGCTCGGTCGTTCGGCTGCGGCGAGCGGTATCAGCTCACTCAAAGGCGGTAATACGGTTAT
CCACAGAATCAGGGGATAACGCAGGAAAGAACATGTGAGCAAAAGGCCAGCAAAAGGCCAGGAACCGTAA
AAAGGCCGCGTTGCTGGCGTTTTTCCATAGGCTCCGCCCCCCTGACGAGCATCACAAAAATCGACGCTCA
AGTCAGAGGTGGCGAAACCCGACAGGACTATAAAGATACCAGGCGTTTCCCCCTGGAAGCTCCCTCGTGC
GCTCTCCTGTTCCGACCCTGCCGCTTACCGGATACCTGTCCGCCTTTCTCCCTTCGGGAAGCGTGGCGCT
TTCTCATAGCTCACGCTGTAGGTATCTCAGTTCGGTGTAGGTCGTTCGCTCCAAGCTGGGCTGTGTGCAC
GAACCCCCCGTTCAGCCCGACCGCTGCGCCTTATCCGGTAACTATCGTCTTGAGTCCAACCCGGTAAGAC
ACGACTTATCGCCACTGGCAGCAGCCACTGGTAACAGGATTAGCAGAGCGAGGTATGTAGGCGGTGCTAC
AGAGTTCTTGAAGTGGTGGCCTAACTACGGCTACACTAGAAGAACAGTATTTGGTATCTGCGCTCTGCTG
AAGCCAGTTACCTTCGGAAAAAGAGTTGGTAGCTCTTGATCCGGCAAACAAACCACCGCTGGTAGCGGTG
GTTTTTTTGTTTGCAAGCAGCAGATTACGCGCAGAAAAAAAGGATCTCAAGAAGATCCTTTGATCTTTTC
TACGGGGTCTGACGCTCAGTGGAACGAAAACTCACGTTAAGGGATTTTGGTCATGAGATTATCAAAAAGG
ATCTTCACCTAGATCCTTTTAAATTAAAAATGAAGTTTTAAATCAATCTAAAGTATATATGAGTAAACTT
GGTCTGACAGTTACCAATGCTTAATCAGTGAGGCACCTATCTCAGCGATCTGTCTATTTCGTTCATCCAT
AGTTGCCTGACTCCCCGTCGTGTAGATAACTACGATACGGGAGGGCTTACCATCTGGCCCCAGTGCTGCA
ATGATACCGCGAGACCCACGCTCACCGGCTCCAGATTTATCAGCAATAAACCAGCCAGCCGGAAGGGCCG
AGCGCAGAAGTGGTCCTGCAACTTTATCCGCCTCCATCCAGTCTATTAATTGTTGCCGGGAAGCTAGAGT
AAGTAGTTCGCCAGTTAATAGTTTGCGCAACGTTGTTGCCATTGCTACAGGCATCGTGGTGTCACGCTCG
TCGTTTGGTATGGCTTCATTCAGCTCCGGTTCCCAACGATCAAGGCGAGTTACATGATCCCCCATGTTGT
GCAAAAAAGCGGTTAGCTCCTTCGGTCCTCCGATCGTTGTCAGAAGTAAGTTGGCCGCAGTGTTATCACT
CATGGTTATGGCAGCACTGCATAATTCTCTTACTGTCATGCCATCCGTAAGATGCTTTTCTGTGACTGGT
GAGTACTCAACCAAGTCATTCTGAGAATAGTGTATGCGGCGACCGAGTTGCTCTTGCCCGGCGTCAATAC
GGGATAATACCGCGCCACATAGCAGAACTTTAAAAGTGCTCATCATTGGAAAACGTTCTTCGGGGCGAAA
ACTCTCAAGGATCTTACCGCTGTTGAGATCCAGTTCGATGTAACCCACTCGTGCACCCAACTGATCTTCA
GCATCTTTTACTTTCACCAGCGTTTCTGGGTGAGCAAAAACAGGAAGGCAAAATGCCGCAAAAAAGGGAA
TAAGGGCGACACGGAAATGTTGAATACTCATACTCTTCCTTTTTCAATATTATTGAAGCATTTATCAGGG
TTATTGTCTCATGAGCGGATACATATTTGAATGTATTTAGAAAAATAAACAAATAGGGGTTCCGCGCACA
TTTCCCCGAAAAGTGCCACCTGACGTC
Features (pLannotate 1.2.2; 24 found; start..end, strand, type, name):
     28..80      -  misc_feature   bom (fragment): basis of mobility region from pBR322
    235..614     +  enhancer       CMV enhancer: human cytomegalovirus immediate early enhancer
    615..818     +  promoter       CMV promoter: human cytomegalovirus (CMV) immediate early promoter
    814..847     +  LTR            5' LTR (truncated) (fragment): truncated 5' long terminal repeat (LTR) from HIV-1
    863..881     +  promoter       T7 promoter: promoter for bacteriophage T7 RNA polymerase
    895..918     +  misc_feature   MCS (fragment): multiple cloning site
    931..957     +  CDS            Myc (fragment): Myc (human c-Myc proto-oncogene) epitope tag
    970..1068    +  CDS            TOMM20 (fragment): TOM20_HUMAN - Also known as KIAA0016. Experimental evidence at protein level: Swiss-Prot protein existence level 1. Central component of the receptor complex responsible for the recognition and translocation of cytosolically synthesized mitochondrial preproteins. Together with TOM22 functions as the transit peptide receptor at the surface of the mitochondrion outer membrane and facilitates the movement of preproteins into the TOM40 translocation pore (By similarity). Required for the translocation across the mitochondrial outer membrane of cytochrome P450 monooxygenases. From Homo sapiens (Hum
   1102..1443    +  CDS            Y-FAST (fragment): small protein tag, derived from photoactive yellow protein, that allows in vivo fluorescent labeling by addition of a cell-permeant fluorogen (Plamont et al., 2016)
   1500..1724    +  polyA_signal   bGH poly(A) signal: bovine growth hormone polyadenylation signal
   1728..1749    +  promoter       SV40 promoter (fragment): SV40 enhancer and early promoter
   1770..2198    +  rep_origin     f1 ori (sequence partly withheld): f1 bacteriophage origin of replication; arrow indicates direction of (+) strand synthesis
   2212..2541    +  promoter       SV40 promoter: SV40 enhancer and early promoter
   2589..2636    +  promoter       EM7 promoter: synthetic bacterial promoter&nbsp
   2655..3029    +  CDS            BleoR: antibiotic-binding protein; Sh ble from Streptoalloteichus hindustanus; confers resistance to bleomycin, phleomycin, and Zeocin™
   3039..3164    +  CDS            ble (fragment): BLE_KLEPN - Experimental evidence at protein level: Swiss-Prot protein existence level 1. Binding protein with a strong affinity to the bleomycin family of antibiotics. Binds to CL990; an antimitotic-antibiotic compound. From Klebsiella pneumoniae.
   3159..3280    +  polyA_signal   SV40 poly(A) signal: SV40 polyadenylation signal
   3353..3369    -  protein_bind   lac operator: The lac repressor binds to the lac operator to inhibit transcription in E. coli. This inhibition can be relieved by adding lactose or isopropyl-β-D-thiogalactopyranoside (IPTG). lac repressor encoded by lacI
   3377..3407    -  promoter       lac promoter: promoter for the E. coli lac operon
   3422..3443    -  protein_bind   CAP binding site: CAP binding activates transcription in the presence of cAMP. E. coli catabolite activator protein
   3456..3548    -  CDS            lacI (fragment): lac repressor; lacI; The lac repressor binds to the lac operator to inhibit transcription in E. coli. This inhibition can be relieved by adding lactose or isopropyl-β-D-thiogalactopyranoside (IPTG).
   3731..4319    -  rep_origin     ori: high-copy-number ColE1/pMB1/pBR322/pUC origin of replication
   4490..5350    -  CDS            AmpR: β-lactamase; bla; confers resistance to ampicillin, carbenicillin, and related antibiotics
   5351..5455    -  promoter       AmpR promoter: bla
