[The description below was written by a language model from this plasmid's Addgene catalogue record and pLannotate feature annotations shown in this document.]
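Description:
OMM-SPLICSs-nFAST is a mammalian expression plasmid, listed as built on pcDNA3.1+, that produces the outer-mitochondrial-membrane half of a split-FAST reporter for detecting short-range ER–mitochondria contact sites. It replicates in E. coli from a high-copy ColE1/pUC-type origin and is selected with ampicillin through the bla gene. An f1 origin is also present. The annotated mammalian selection cassette is an SV40 early promoter followed by the bacterial EM7 promoter, driving a Sh ble (bleomycin/Zeocin resistance) gene with an SV40 polyadenylation signal. That arrangement matches a Zeocin-selectable pcDNA3.1 variant rather than the neomycin version usually implied by the backbone name. The catalogue lists a total size of about 5.9 kb, whereas the sequenced record is 5,486 nt, and the record does not explain the difference.

The expression unit uses the CMV immediate-early enhancer and promoter, with a T7 promoter just upstream of the insert, and ends at the bGH polyadenylation signal. The open reading frame starts with an N-terminal Myc epitope tag. Next comes a short fragment of human TOMM20, which presumably serves as the anchor placing the fusion on the cytosolic face of the outer mitochondrial membrane. This is followed by a fragment of the FAST fluorogen-activating tag, a derivative of photoactive yellow protein, corresponding to the N-terminal split piece (NFAST).

NFAST is not expected to give signal by itself. It needs to meet a complementary CFAST fragment, which in this design would sit on the ER and is not encoded by this plasmid. When the two membranes come close enough, the fragments reassemble, bind a cell-permeant fluorogen and fluoresce. The "s" in the name marks the short-range version of the SPLICS contact-site sensor. The Myc tag allows the fusion's expression and localisation to be checked independently of the fluorescent signal.
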