Addgene plasmid #210430: OMM-SPLICSs-nFAST
Purpose: Expresses outer mitochondria-targeted split-NFAST for Short-range ER-Mito Contact sites
Depositing lab: Tito Calì.
Backbone
  Vector backbone: pcDNA3.1+
  Total vector size (bp): 5900
  Vector type: Mammalian Expression
Growth in bacteria
  Bacterial resistance: Ampicillin, 100 μg/mL
  Growth temperature: 37°C
  Growth strain: DH5alpha
  Copy number: High Copy
Gene/Insert
  Gene/Insert name: OMM-SPLICSs-nFAST
  Species: H. sapiens (human)
  Tag / fusion protein: Myc (N terminal on insert)
Terms and licenses: Academic/Nonprofit Terms; Industry Terms: Not Available to Industry
How to cite: OMM-SPLICSs-nFAST was a gift from Tito Calì (Addgene plasmid # 210430 ; http://n2t.net/addgene:210430 ; RRID:Addgene_210430)
